Addgene plasmid #24993: pGB3
Depositing lab: Jay Keasling. Depositing organization: University of California, Berkeley. Publication: Microbial production of fatty-acid-derived fuels and chemicals from plant biomass. Steen EJ, Kang Y, Bokinsky G, Hu Z, Schirmer A, McClure A, Del Cardayre SB, Keasling JD.. Nature. 2010 Jan 28;463(7280):559-62. 10.1038/nature08721 PubMed 20111002.
Backbone
  Vector backbone: pPro
  Vector type: Bacterial Expression, Synthetic Biology
Growth in bacteria
  Bacterial resistance: Ampicillin, 100 μg/mL
  Growth temperature: 37°C
  Growth strain: DH5alpha
  Copy number: Unknown
Gene/Insert
  Gene/Insert name: xynB
  Species: C. stercorarium
  Cloning method: Restriction Enzyme; 5′ cloning site BglII (unknown if destroyed); 3′ cloning site XhoI (unknown if destroyed)
  Sequencing primers: 5′ unknown
Terms and licenses: Academic/Nonprofit Terms; Industry Terms: Not Available to Industry
Depositor comments: DNA encoding the catalytic domain of xynB from C. stercorarium NCIMB 11754 was synthesized and codon-optimized by DNA 2.0. XynB was cloned using an EcoRI site on the 5' end and a BamHI site on the 3' end.
How to cite: pGB3 was a gift from Jay Keasling (Addgene plasmid # 24993 ; http://n2t.net/addgene:24993 ; RRID:Addgene_24993)
