[The description below was written by a language model from this plasmid's Addgene catalogue record.]
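Description:
pGB3 is a bacterial expression plasmid built on a pPro backbone and classified under both bacterial expression and synthetic biology. It is maintained in E. coli (DH5alpha is the recorded propagation strain) under ampicillin selection. The copy number is listed as unknown, and the record names neither the origin of replication nor the promoter driving the insert. pPro-series vectors are generally known as propionate-inducible expression systems, but no feature table is available here to confirm which regulatory elements are present in this plasmid.

The insert is xynB from Clostridium stercorarium, specifically DNA encoding only the catalytic domain of the enzyme from strain NCIMB 11754, which was chemically synthesized and codon-optimized rather than amplified from genomic DNA. XynB is a xylanase-type hemicellulose-degrading enzyme. No tags, fusion partners or secretion signals are recorded for it. The cloning information is internally inconsistent: the catalogue fields list BglII and XhoI as the 5′ and 3′ cloning sites, while the depositor comments state that xynB was cloned via a 5′ EcoRI site and a 3′ BamHI site. The record does not resolve this, and the junctions would need to be checked against sequence.

The associated publication concerns microbial production of fatty-acid-derived fuels and chemicals from plant biomass. This suggests the plasmid was used to give engineered E. coli a hemicellulose-degrading activity, so that plant-derived xylan could serve as a feedstock. The exact role of pGB3 in that work is not spelled out in the record.
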