>Addgene plasmid #24993 | pGB3 | addgene partial sequence | sequence record 30963 | 24993 with pBAD-R
ATTTATCGTCGTCGTCTTTGTAATCGCCTTTGTCATCATCGTCTTTATAGTCAGATCTTTCACGCAGACG
GGATGGGTCCACGATTGCCCAGAAGGCAGGTTTCGGCATAAAGTTACGATCAAACAGCAGAGGGGCGTTG
GTGCGCTTCACCGGGAAGCCGTTCAGCCAAGAGTATTTGTCAGAAATGCCCCAGAACACGACCGCGGAAA
CAATGTCTTTGTTTTCTTTCAGCGCATCGAACAGCTCCTGATAACGCTTTGCCTGCAGGGTCAGAATGTA
ATCCGGAATAGAGTCACCATAATCGGAACGGTCGTTCCAGGAGTAAATGCTCATGTCCAGTTCGGTGATG
ATGTTGTCCAGGCCCAGGCCCGCGAACTTTTTAATGGATTCAATGATGCGTTCTACCGGCGGATTATAGA
TATCAATATGGGTCTGGTGACCAACACCGTCGATAGGTACGCCTTTTTCCAGCAGGTTTTTAACCAGCTC
ATACAGGATGTCACGTTTAACCGGATCATCGGTGTTATAGTCGTTGATGTACAGTTTGATGTCGGAACCA
CCGGCTTCACGTGCCTG
